Addgene plasmid #114154: pET29b-clbBpks
Purpose: Expresses the PKS module of ClbB
Depositing lab: Emily Balskus. Depositing organization: Harvard University. Publication: Characterization of Polyketide Synthase Machinery from the pks Island Facilitates Isolation of a Candidate Precolibactin. Zha L, Wilson MR, Brotherton CA, Balskus EP. ACS Chem Biol. 2016 May 20;11(5):1287-95. doi: 10.1021/acschembio.6b00014. Epub 2016 Mar 1. PubMed 26890481.
Backbone
  Vector backbone: pET29b
  Total vector size (bp): 11604
  Vector type: Bacterial Expression
Growth in bacteria
  Bacterial resistance: Kanamycin, 50 μg/mL
  Growth temperature: 37°C
  Growth strain: DH5alpha
  Copy number: Unknown
Gene/Insert
  Gene/Insert name: clbB
  Mutation: Only contains the PKS module of ClbB
  GenBank ID: CAJ76298
  Tag / fusion protein: 6xHis (C terminal on insert)
Terms and licenses: Academic/Nonprofit Terms; Industry Terms: Not Available to Industry
How to cite: pET29b-clbBpks was a gift from Emily Balskus (Addgene plasmid # 114154 ; http://n2t.net/addgene:114154 ; RRID:Addgene_114154)
