[The description below was written by a language model from this plasmid's Addgene catalogue record and pLannotate feature annotations shown in this document.]
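Description:
pET29b-clbBpks is a bacterial expression plasmid of about 11.6 kb, built on the pET29b backbone, that produces the polyketide synthase (PKS) module of ClbB. ClbB is an enzyme encoded by the pks (colibactin) genomic island, and the insert is a truncation that carries only its PKS portion rather than the full-length protein. The coding region is not itself annotated in the feature table, but it corresponds to the roughly 6.4 kb gap between the ribosome binding site and the histidine tag. Expression is driven by a T7 promoter followed by a lac operator and the efficient phage T7 gene 10 ribosome binding site. A plasmid-borne lacI gene with its own promoter supplies the repressor. Transcription therefore requires a host that provides T7 RNA polymerase, is held off by lac repressor, and is induced with IPTG. The reading frame ends in a C-terminal 6xHis tag, which the annotation software scored as a partial 9xHis match. This tag allows metal-affinity purification, and a T7 terminator follows it.

The plasmid is selected with kanamycin through the aph(3')-Ia gene. It replicates from a pBR322-type ColE1 origin accompanied by the rop gene and the bom region, which generally keep copy number modest, although the record lists copy number as unknown. An f1 origin is also present and permits single-stranded DNA production. The short TcR, SET1 and AmpR promoter fragments and the predicted E. coli ORF appear to be pBR322-derived backbone remnants or partial annotation matches, not functional elements. The associated study characterised PKS machinery from the pks island, so the construct is suited to overproducing and purifying the ClbB PKS module for biochemical work.
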