Features (pLannotate 1.2.2; 18 found; start..end, strand, type, name):
    939..1016    -  promoter       lacI promoter: lacI
   1024..1303    -  CDS            TcR (fragment): tetracycline efflux protein; tet; confers resistance to tetracycline
   1329..1347    +  promoter       T7 promoter: promoter for bacteriophage T7 RNA polymerase
   1348..1372    +  protein_bind   lac operator: The lac repressor binds to the lac operator to inhibit transcription in E. coli. This inhibition can be relieved by adding lactose or isopropyl-β-D-thiogalactopyranoside (IPTG). lac repressor encoded by lacI
   1387..1409    +  RBS            RBS: efficient ribosome binding site from bacteriophage T7 gene 10 (Olins and Rangwala, 1989)
   7789..7806    +  CDS            9xHis (fragment): 9xHis affinity tag
   7816..7865    +  CDS            SET1 (fragment): solubility-enhancement tag derived from T7 phage gene 10B
   7873..7920    +  terminator     T7 terminator: transcription terminator for bacteriophage T7 RNA polymerase
   7957..8385    +  rep_origin     f1 ori (sequence partly withheld): f1 bacteriophage origin of replication; arrow indicates direction of (+) strand synthesis
   8438..8495    +  promoter       AmpR promoter (fragment): bla
   8504..9319    -  CDS            KanR: aminoglycoside phosphotransferase; aph(3')-Ia; confers resistance to kanamycin in bacteria or G418 (Geneticin®) in eukaryotes
   9441..10029   +  rep_origin     ori: high-copy-number ColE1/pMB1/pBR322/pUC origin of replication
  10215..10354   -  misc_feature   bom: basis of mobility region from pBR322
  10456..10647   -  CDS            rop: Rop protein, which maintains plasmids at low copy number; rop
  10664..11044   +  CDS            YPB1_ECOLX: Protein predicted: Swiss-Prot protein existence level 4. From Escherichia coli.
  11116..11407   -  CDS            TcR (fragment): tetracycline efflux protein; tet; confers resistance to tetracycline
  11422..11443   -  protein_bind   CAP binding site: CAP binding activates transcription in the presence of cAMP. E. coli catabolite activator protein
  11456..938     -  CDS            lacI (across the origin): lac repressor; lacI; The lac repressor binds to the lac operator to inhibit transcription in E. coli. This inhibition can be relieved by adding lactose or isopropyl-β-D-thiogalactopyranoside (IPTG).
>Addgene plasmid #114154 | pET29b-clbBpks | addgene full sequence | sequence record 227350 | Addgene NGS Result
ACCGCCTGGCCCTGAGAGAGTTGCAGCAAGCGGTCCACGCTGGTTTGCCCCAGCAGGCGAAAATCCTGTT
TGATGGTGGTTAACGGCGGGATATAACATGAGCTGTCTTCGGTATCGTCGTATCCCACTACCGAGATGTC
CGCACCAACGCGCAGCCCGGACTCGGTAATGGCGCGCATTGCGCCCAGCGCCATCTGATCGTTGGCAACC
AGCATCGCAGTGGGAACGATGCCCTCATTCAGCATTTGCATGGTTTGTTGAAAACCGGACATGGCACTCC
AGTCGCCTTCCCGTTCCGCTATCGGCTGAATTTGATTGCGAGTGAGATATTTATGCCAGCCAGCCAGACG
CAGACGCGCCGAGACAGAACTTAATGGGCCCGCTAACAGCGCGATTTGCTGGTGACCCAATGCGACCAGA
TGCTCCACGCCCAGTCGCGTACCGTCTTCATGGGAGAAAATAATACTGTTGATGGGTGTCTGGTCAGAGA
CATCAAGAAATAACGCCGGAACATTAGTGCAGGCAGCTTCCACAGCAATGGCATCCTGGTCATCCAGCGG
ATAGTTAATGATCAGCCCACTGACGCGTTGCGCGAGAAGATTGTGCACCGCCGCTTTACAGGCTTCGACG
CCGCTTCGTTCTACCATCGACACCACCACGCTGGCACCCAGTTGATCGGCGCGAGATTTAATCGCCGCGA
CAATTTGCGACGGCGCGTGCAGGGCCAGACTGGAGGTGGCAACGCCAATCAGCAACGACTGTTTGCCCGC
CAGTTGTTGTGCCACGCGGTTGGGAATGTAATTCAGCTCCGCCATCGCCGCTTCCACTTTTTCCCGCGTT
TTCGCAGAAACGTGGCTGGCCTGGTTCACCACGCGGGAAACGGTCTGATAAGAGACACCGGCATACTCTG
CGACATCGTATAACGTTACTGGTTTCACATTCACCACCCTGAATTGACTCTCTTCCGGGCGCTATCATGC
CATACCGCGAAAGGTTTTGCGCCATTCGATGGTGTCCGGGATCTCGACGCTCTCCCTTATGCGACTCCTG
CATTAGGAAGCAGCCCAGTAGTAGGTTGAGGCCGTTGAGCACCGCCGCCGCAAGGAATGGTGCATGCAAG
GAGATGGCGCCCAACAGTCCCCCGGCCACGGGGCCTGCCACCATACCCACGCCGAAACAAGCGCTCATGA
GCCCGAAGTGGCGAGCCCGATCTTCCCCATCGGTGATGTCGGCGATATAGGCGCCAGCAACCGCACCTGT
GGCGCCGGTGATGCCGGCCACGATGCGTCCGGCGTAGAGGATCGAGATCGATCTCGATCCCGCGAAATTA
ATACGACTCACTATAGGGGAATTGTGAGCGGATAACAATTCCCCTCTAGAAATAATTTTGTTTAACTTTA
AGAAGGAGATATACATATGCCGGTGGCGATTGTCGGTATGGCGGGACGTTTCCCCGGTGCGGCGAATATT
GCAGCGTTGTGGACGCTGGTTGTAGGAGGGGAATCGGGATTAACACTGTTCAGTGATGAAGAGTTGCGCG
CGCATGGTGTGACACCTGACACGCTTAAACAAGCGAATTATATAAAAACCAAAGGGATTGTTGATGATCA
CGAATGGTTTGATGCGGATTTCTTTGGTTATACTCCCAACGAGGCGGAATGTATGGATCCGCAAATTCGC
TTATTGCATCAGTGCTGCTGGCAAACTCTGGAACACGCTGGGTGCGATCCTGCCACCTTTACTGGTGCGA
TTGGCATTTATGCCGGACTGCTGACATCCCCCCACTGGCTTAATGCGGTAATGCAAGACACTACCGACTC
TACCGCCCTGTACAAGGCCAGTATCCTGAATATCCATTCCGTCACAGCATTGATTGCCCATGCGCTTAAC
CTCACCGGCCCTGCCGTGACGCTTGACACCGCCTGCTCCACTTCGGCAGTGGCTATCCACCAGGCCTGCA
TCGCACTACGTAACCGGGATTGCGATGCGGCATTGGCGGGCGGCGTTTCTATCGAGATGCCTGCGTACCG
GGGCTATGAATATCATGAAGGCATGATCAATGCGCGAGATGGTGTCTGTCGTCCTTTCGATAGCCAAGCC
TCTGGCACAGTCACCGGTGATGGCTTAGGAATGCTGCTGCTAAAACGTCTGGACGACGCGCTGGCGGATC
GGGACTGCATCTATGGTGTGATCAAAGGTTCGGCGGTCAATAATGATGGCAATAACAAAATCGGCTATAC
CGCGCCGAGTGTGATCGGGCAATCAACGGTAATCCGCACCAGTTTGCGCCGTGCCGGTTTTGATAGCGAC
AGTATCGGATTGGTGGAAGCGCACGGCACCGGTACGGTGCTGGGTGATCCTATTGAGTTACGTGCGCTTA
ATGAGGTGTTTGGCCCAACACCTGTTCCGTTTTGTGTGGTTTCAGCGCTGAAAAGTAATATTGGCCACCT
CAACTCCGCTGCGGGAGTGGCGGGCGTCATCAAAACAACGCTCGCCCTGCATCATCAAGTGTTGCCACCA
ACAGCGCACTTTCGCCAACTCAATCCTGCTATAGATCTATCGCGTTCTGCATTGTACGTTAACCAGCAAG
TCCAACCGTGGCCGTCGACGCGTCCTCGTCGTGCACTGGTGAGCTCCTTCGGCATCGGCGGCACCAATGC
CAGCATCGCACTAGAAGCACATCAACATGAGGACGACCCTTCAGCGACGGGGGTACGCGACAGCTATCTG
TTGTTGTTCTCCGCTAAAACACCCGCTGCGTTAGAGTTGCGCGTGGCCTCCACACTGGAATATGTCAAGC
ATGGAGTAGGGGTGCGCCTGCCGGATGTGGCTTATACATTGCAAACTGGACGCACAGCCTTTGACCATCG
GCGGGCTTATTTGGTGAGTCGTGGGTCGAAAATCGATCTCTCCTGTGCCACGATATTGCAAGCGGAAATC
TTCAATGGTCAGCGCACGACAGCGGAGATCTGCTTCATGTTTCCTGGTCAAGGTAGCCAATATCACGGCA
TGGCCAGCGCGCTCTATGCTCATCAACCCATGTTTCGCCAGCACATGGATCGCTGCTTTGCTGCATTCCA
ACGCTATTCGACGGTCGATCTCAAGGCGTTGTTGTTTGACGATGAGGATACGCGGGATATTGATCAAACG
CAGTTCACACAACCGGCGTTGTTCTGTGTCGAATACAGCCTAGCGCGCACCTTGATTGATCTGGGGATTA
CGCCGGACAGTATGATCGGGCACAGTCTGGGCGAGTATGTTGCGGCCTGTATTGCTGGCGTATTTACTCT
TGAGGATGCGCTGCACGTCATTGAGGCGCGCGGACGTTTGATGCAGTCCATGCGTCCCGGTAGCATGATG
GCGGTCTACCTTAGTCGCGAACAGTTGACCCCATGGCTAGCTGCAGAACGGGGTATTGAACTGGCAGCTA
ATAATAGCGCGCATTTTTGCGTAGTCGCGGGCGAGCAGGCGGCCATTTCCCGTTTGAGCACACGCTTAGT
CGAGGGCGGGATACAGCACAGGCGCCTGAAAACCTCTCACGCATTCCACTCGGCCATGATGACGCCGATG
CTGCACGATTTTGCACAGTTGCTGGGGCAAATCCCGATGCACGCGCCGCACAAGCGCTTTATATCTAATG
TAAGCGGTACATGGATTACTGAGGAGCAAGCTACCTCGCCGGATTACTGGGTGCAGCAAGTGCGCAACGC
GGTGCTGTTTAGCGAAGGTGCGGCGCAACTGTTGGTACAACCCACGCTGTTTATCGAATGTGGGCCGGGT
AATACGCTCTCTACCTTTATTCAAGGACATAACCAATACAGCGATCAGCCGACCCTGTTGACGCTACGCA
AAGCCAACGCGGCGATCGATGATGAGCACATGTTGCATCGTACGCTGGCGGCGCTGTGGGTCAGGGGGGA
GAATATTGATTGGAGACGCTTTAACCAGACGGCACTCGGCAAGCACATTCCATTGCCGGATTACCCCTTC
GAACAGACTTATTACTATCGCTATGGTGCTGCACTTTCCGGTTATCGCCAGTATCCAAATCCTCTGCGCC
GTCCGCAAGATGAGTGGCTCCAGCGTGTGCTGTGGCGGATGCACGACACATCCTTGCGGGAGGCGTTCTA
TGCGCCGGGCGAATTGATCATCATTATTAGTGCTGACGGCGACAAGTTACAGCAGACGCTGATGAGTAGT
GGTGTCGACAGCATCACAATGCCGCTGCCGATATCGTCAGAGGACGACGTGTGGGATAATGACCGTATTC
TGACGCATTTCCACGACATCTGCGCACTTTTAGCACACAAAACCTACCGACAGTTACATTGCTTGTATGC
TCCCGGTGCGGAGGCAGGATCATCGTTGACACAGTCGCTCTCGGGACTTTATCGTGTTGCTCGCTGGTGT
ATGCACAGCACCACGCCGCTGGCGTCCTTAACAGTATTGACCCATGGTGCGTTTCGCGTACAGGAAGAGG
ATAATCCCGAACCGACGCTGGCAGCGTTGTCGGGCGCAGTAAACGTGTTTGCCCAAGAGCTGCACCCGAC
CGAAGTACGATTGATCGATATCGATGCGCAGAGCAGTGATGAGAATCTGAACTTGCTAACCCAGCGTCTG
GCCCCGAAACAAGAAACGGTAATGGCGCTCAGGCAGGGGATGCTTTACCTGCGACGCTTTATCCCGACAC
GGCTGTTGGCGCACTTACCCCCTCAAACAGGGTGTATACCGGGCAACGTACTGTGGATTATCGGCGGTGA
AAAGGGGATTGGCCGCATGATCGGCGAAGCGCTTGCTCAGCGTGAGGGAGTCCGTGTGGTACTGAGCAGC
CGCACAGGTTATCACCATGAAGCGGTGCAGCAGGACGCATTAGACGTTATCCACTGCGACGTGACGCAGG
CGGAGGCGGTTAGAGCTTGTCTGGCAACTCTGCTCGAACGCTATGGACGGTTGGATGGCGTGATTTTTGC
TGCCGACGCTACCACCACATTGACACTGCATCAATTGAGCGAATCTGCGCTACGCGACACGCTAACGGTG
AAAGAACGGGGTACTGCTAATGTGCTGCATGCGTTAGCGCAACGGAATCTGCTGGATGAGCGTCTGCTAC
TGCTGTTCTGTAACTCGTTGGCTGCCGTGAATGCGGAGATCGGCCAGACAGGCTATGCTACCGCCAGCGC
CTATTTGGATGCACTGGCACAGCAACTGCGTACCCGCTACAAGGTGAATGCGCTCAGTATCGGGTTGGAT
GCATTGCGTGAGCAGGGCATGTTGTTGGATGCTATAAACGGCAGTGAATACGATGTCTTGCGTGGACTGC
GCCCATTGATGACGGGAACGTTGCTACAGGCTTATAAACAACAAGGGGCTGACACCAGCTACTACGCGCG
ATTATCCCCCGAGTCCGATTGGCTGCTGGATGAGCACCGGATATCCGGTATCGCCACGCTGCCGGGAACC
GGCTATCTGGCGCTGGCGTATGAAGCTCTGCGCCATTACTTTGTGCAAGACCAAATCTGCATTGATGAAT
TGGTCTTTTTGGCACCGTTGACTGTGATGGACAACTGCAGTGTTGACGTTTTTGTTGACATTTCACCTAA
CGGGCAAGGAGTTAGTGTCGAGGTGAAATCAATGACGGAGCGCTTTAGTGGCACGTTAACAACCCATGCC
AGAGGCAGGGCGACGCGTCTGATGGTAGACGATAATGTTGTGTGCGATCTCACGGGGCTGATGCGCGAGA
TGCACACTATCACTCCTCCAACAAAGGAATTATCGAGCACGCACTTCCACTATGGGCCGCGCTGGCACAG
CGTACAACAACTGTATGGCAATACCGCCCAGACTCAGGTTTTCGCAACGCTGGCCCTGCCCACCGTTGCC
GCTAATGATACGATCGCACTGCACCCTGCGCTGTTGGACATCGCCAGCAGTGTTGTCGAACAACTGCCTG
GTTTTCATACTGATTCGGTACCTTTCCTTTATCAGGATTTACGCCTGTACCGCCCGTTGCCGAACACCTT
ACATGTGGCGCTGACTGTCAATCGGCACGATGAGGAGGGTGACAGCTACGCTTTCACGCTCTACGACATG
GCAGGCGAGATGGTTGCCCGCTGTGCGGCAATGGTGAAGCGCAAGGTACAGCTCCACATACAAGATGTCG
ATGACGACACGCGACTGCGCGTGCCCAGTGCCGATAACTACCAACTGCGGCTGGCCGCTGAGGGGGAGGG
GGCAGGAAAGCTAGCGTTGTGCCCTACGCCGCGCTTAGCGCTGGGGGATTCACAAGTAGAGATTGAGGTA
CTGGCCACCGGACTGAACTTTAAGGATGTGCTGTTCACCACGGGATTGCTCCGGCAGCAGCCGGGTGAGG
CTCCGCTGCAATTGGGACTGGAGTGCGCCGGACGCATTACTCGCGTGGGTAAAAATGTCACTGAATTTGC
CCCGGGAGAGGATGTTATGGCGGTGCTAAACGGTGGTTTTGTCCAGTACGCACGGGTAGAAAGCGATTGC
GTAGTGAGAAAACCAGCCCATTGTCGCATCGAACAGGCGGCTGCGCTGCCTATCGCATACCTCACCGCCT
ATTACGCACTGGTGGTGCGCGCTAATTTGCAACCCGGAGAACGAGTATTGATCCACAGTGCGGCGGGGGG
CGTTGGCTTGGCTGCGCTACATATTGCCAAACGCTGCGGAGCACAGATTTTCGCCACAGCAGGTAGCGAG
CAGAAACGCGATTACTTGCTTTCGCTAGGCGTACATGCCGTAGCTGATTCACACGACGAACAGTTCGCTG
CCACTCTGCTGACCGCATCGGACGGACAGGGGATGGATGTGATCCTTAACTCCCTCACAGGCCGTCTGCT
TGACGCTAGCCTCGCGCTGCTGGCACCGCTGGGCCGTTTTCTTGAGCTGGGCAGCAAGGACATTGTGGAA
GACAAAGCGCTACCGATGCGTTTCTTCGCCCAAGGCGGCACCTTTATTCCGATTAATTTTCACGCGGCAC
ATGGTGCGTTTAGTCGCTACCTGCAACAGATTGTCGCTTGGATAGATGATAACACGCTACCGCTCCTTCC
ATGCAAATCCGTACCATTGCCCGAGGTTGCACGCGCCTTCGCCACCCTGACCACGCCGCAGCATATTGGC
AAGGTGGTGGTAACGCATCGCACTGCGGCAGGCATGGACCGGCTGAACGCCATGATAGCAGAAAGGCGCC
TCGGCGGCTATGCGCTCAGCATGAGCAATGCCGAGGTGATGCGCCAATTGTGGCCGATACTGAACACTCG
CAGTCCGTGGGCGCAACTGCTGCTCTCACCTCGGGCGATCGATAGATTAGCGCGGGGCAACCGGGTGGAT
CGCGGTGTACCGTCTGCCGCTAACGATACGATTACTCAGCAGACAGTGAAAAAGCGGCCCCGTCCGGAAA
TTGGCGTGCCTTACAGCCCCGCGACACGTGAAGTGGAACGCGTGCTCTGCCAAATCCTGGAAGAGTATCT
GGGTCTGGATAGAGTAGGCATTGACGACAACTATGCCGAATTAGGGGCAACCTCACTCGATATGGTGCAA
CTGAGTGGGCAAATGGCGCGTCACTATCCGCAAGTGAGCGTGGTGTCGCTGTACAACCACGCCACCGTGC
GCCAGCTGGCGACGTTTTGCCAGCCCCCGGAGGGCGAGTCAAATGCGCCATCACCACAGCCTGCAGTACA
GACGAATACGCGCGCGAATCAGATAGCAAAACGTGCTTTGCAAATTGCGAAAAATACTGCGCGCAGTCAC
ACGTCTTTGCATCTCGAGCACCACCACCACCACCACTGAGATCCGGCTGCTAACAAAGCCCGAAAGGAAG
CTGAGTTGGCTGCTGCCACCGCTGAGCAATAACTAGCATAACCCCTTGGGGCCTCTAAACGGGTCTTGAG
GGGTTTTTTGCTGAAAGGAGGAACTATATCCGGATTGGCGAATGGG
[124 nt withheld, positions 7957-8080]
C
[91 nt withheld, positions 8082-8172]
A
[49 nt withheld, positions 8174-8222]
CCTTTGACGTTGGAGTCCACGTTCTTT
[37 nt withheld, positions 8250-8286]
ACCCTATCTCGGTCTATTCTTTTGATTTATAAGGGATTTTGCCGATTTCGGCCTATTGGTTAAAAAATGA
GCTGATTTAACAAAAATTTAACGCGAATTTTAACAAAATATTAACGCTTACAATTTAGGTGGCACTTTTC
GGGGAAATGTGCGCGGAACCCCTATTTGTTTATTTTTCTAAATACATTCAAATATGTATCCGCTCATGAA
TTAATTCTTAGAAAAACTCATCGAGCATCAAATGAAACTGCAATTTATTCATATCAGGATTATCAATACC
ATATTTTTGAAAAAGCCGTTTCTGTAATGAAGGAGAAAACTCACCGAGGCAGTTCCATAGGATGGCAAGA
TCCTGGTATCGGTCTGCGATTCCGACTCGTCCAACATCAATACAACCTATTAATTTCCCCTCGTCAAAAA
TAAGGTTATCAAGTGAGAAATCACCATGAGTGACGACTGAATCCGGTGAGAATGGCAAAAGTTTATGCAT
TTCTTTCCAGACTTGTTCAACAGGCCAGCCATTACGCTCGTCATCAAAATCACTCGCATCAACCAAACCG
TTATTCATTCGTGATTGCGCCTGAGCGAGACGAAATACGCGATCGCTGTTAAAAGGACAATTACAAACAG
GAATCGAATGCAACCGGCGCAGGAACACTGCCAGCGCATCAACAATATTTTCACCTGAATCAGGATATTC
TTCTAATACCTGGAATGCTGTTTTCCCGGGGATCGCAGTGGTGAGTAACCATGCATCATCAGGAGTACGG
ATAAAATGCTTGATGGTCGGAAGAGGCATAAATTCCGTCAGCCAGTTTAGTCTGACCATCTCATCTGTAA
CATCATTGGCAACGCTACCTTTGCCATGTTTCAGAAACAACTCTGGCGCATCGGGCTTCCCATACAATCG
ATAGATTGTCGCACCTGATTGCCCGACATTATCGCGAGCCCATTTATACCCATATAAATCAGCATCCATG
TTGGAATTTAATCGCGGCCTAGAGCAAGACGTTTCCCGTTGAATATGGCTCATAACACCCCTTGTATTAC
TGTTTATGTAAGCAGACAGTTTTATTGTTCATGACCAAAATCCCTTAACGTGAGTTTTCGTTCCACTGAG
CGTCAGACCCCGTAGAAAAGATCAAAGGATCTTCTTGAGATCCTTTTTTTCTGCGCGTAATCTGCTGCTT
GCAAACAAAAAAACCACCGCTACCAGCGGTGGTTTGTTTGCCGGATCAAGAGCTACCAACTCTTTTTCCG
AAGGTAACTGGCTTCAGCAGAGCGCAGATACCAAATACTGTCCTTCTAGTGTAGCCGTAGTTAGGCCACC
ACTTCAAGAACTCTGTAGCACCGCCTACATACCTCGCTCTGCTAATCCTGTTACCAGTGGCTGCTGCCAG
TGGCGATAAGTCGTGTCTTACCGGGTTGGACTCAAGACGATAGTTACCGGATAAGGCGCAGCGGTCGGGC
TGAACGGGGGGTTCGTGCACACAGCCCAGCTTGGAGCGAACGACCTACACCGAACTGAGATACCTACAGC
GTGAGCTATGAGAAAGCGCCACGCTTCCCGAAGGGAGAAAGGCGGACAGGTATCCGGTAAGCGGCAGGGT
CGGAACAGGAGAGCGCACGAGGGAGCTTCCAGGGGGAAACGCCTGGTATCTTTATAGTCCTGTCGGGTTT
CGCCACCTCTGACTTGAGCGTCGATTTTTGTGATGCTCGTCAGGGGGGCGGAGCCTATGGAAAAACGCCA
GCAACGCGGCCTTTTTACGGTTCCTGGCCTTTTGCTGGCCTTTTGCTCACATGTTCTTTCCTGCGTTATC
CCCTGATTCTGTGGATAACCGTATTACCGCCTTTGAGTGAGCTGATACCGCTCGCCGCAGCCGAACGACC
GAGCGCAGCGAGTCAGTGAGCGAGGAAGCGGAAGAGCGCCTGATGCGGTATTTTCTCCTTACGCATCTGT
GCGGTATTTCACACCGCAATGGTGCACTCTCAGTACAATCTGCTCTGATGCCGCATAGTTAAGCCAGTAT
ACACTCCGCTATCGCTACGTGACTGGGTCATGGCTGCGCCCCGACACCCGCCAACACCCGCTGACGCGCC
CTGACGGGCTTGTCTGCTCCCGGCATCCGCTTACAGACAAGCTGTGACCGTCTCCGGGAGCTGCATGTGT
CAGAGGTTTTCACCGTCATCACCGAAACGCGCGAGGCAGCTGCGGTAAAGCTCATCAGCGTGGTCGTGAA
GCGATTCACAGATGTCTGCCTGTTCATCCGCGTCCAGCTCGTTGAGTTTCTCCAGAAGCGTTAATGTCTG
GCTTCTGATAAAGCGGGCCATGTTAAGGGCGGTTTTTTCCTGTTTGGTCACTGATGCCTCCGTGTAAGGG
GGATTTCTGTTCATGGGGGTAATGATACCGATGAAACGAGAGAGGATGCTCACGATACGGGTTACTGATG
ATGAACATGCCCGGTTACTGGAACGTTGTGAGGGTAAACAACTGGCGGTATGGATGCGGCGGGACCAGAG
AAAAATCACTCAGGGTCAATGCCAGCGCTTCGTTAATACAGATGTAGGTGTTCCACAGGGTAGCCAGCAG
CATCCTGCGATGCAGATCCGGAACATAATGGTGCAGGGCGCTGACTTCCGCGTTTCCAGACTTTACGAAA
CACGGAAACCGAAGACCATTCATGTTGTTGCTCAGGTCGCAGACGTTTTGCAGCAGCAGTCGCTTCACGT
TCGCTCGCGTATCGGTGATTCATTCTGCTAACCAGTAAGGCAACCCCGCCAGCCTAGCCGGGTCCTCAAC
GACAGGAGCACGATCATGCGCACCCGTGGGGCCGCCATGCCGGCGATAATGGCCTGCTTCTCGCCGAAAC
GTTTGGTGGCGGGACCAGTGACGAAGGCTTGAGCGAGGGCGTGCAAGATTCCGAATACCGCAAGCGACAG
GCCGATCATCGTCGCGCTCCAGCGAAAGCGGTCCTCGCCGAAAATGACCCAGAGCGCTGCCGGCACCTGT
CCTACGAGTTGCATGATAAAGAAGACAGTCATAAGTGCGGCGACGATAGTCATGCCCCGCGCCCACCGGA
AGGAGCTGACTGGGTTGAAGGCTCTCAAGGGCATCGGTCGAGATCCCGGTGCCTAATGAGTGAGCTAACT
TACATTAATTGCGTTGCGCTCACTGCCCGCTTTCCAGTCGGGAAACCTGTCGTGCCAGCTGCATTAATGA
ATCGGCCAACGCGCGGGGAGAGGCGGTTTGCGTATTGGGCGCCAGGGTGGTTTTTCTTTTCACCAGTGAG
ACGGGCAACAGCTGATTGCCCTTC
